Addgene plasmid #63278: pFusX1-60
Purpose: Encodes RVD positions 1-3 in TALEN assembly
Depositing lab: Stephen Ekker. Depositing organization: Mayo Foundation for Medical Education and Research. Publication: FusX: A rapid one-step TALE assembly system for genome science. Ma AC, McNulty MS, Tanya PL, Jarryd CM, Martinez-Galvez G, Argue DP, Lee HB, Urban MD, Bullard CE, Blackburn PR, Man TK, Clark KJ, Ekker SC. Hum Gene Ther. 2016 Jun;27(6):451-63. doi: 10.1089/hum.2015.172 PubMed 26854857.
Backbone
  Vector backbone: FusX1
  Backbone size w/o insert (bp): 3013
  Vector type: TALEN
Growth in bacteria
  Bacterial resistance: Spectinomycin, 50 μg/mL
  Growth temperature: 37°C
  Growth strain: DH5alpha
  Copy number: High Copy
Gene/Insert
  Gene/Insert name: NG NN NG (alt name: X1_TGT)
  Species: Synthetic
  Mutation: none
  Cloning method: Restriction Enzyme; 5′ cloning site BsaI (destroyed during cloning); 3′ cloning site BsaI (destroyed during cloning)
  Sequencing primers: 5′ pCR8_F1; 3′ pCR8_R1
Terms and licenses: Academic/Nonprofit Terms; Industry Terms: Not Available to Industry
How to cite: pFusX1-60 was a gift from Stephen Ekker (Addgene plasmid # 63278 ; http://n2t.net/addgene:63278 ; RRID:Addgene_63278)
