[The description below was written by a language model from this plasmid's Addgene catalogue record.]
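Description:
pFusX1-60 is a bacterial library plasmid from the FusX TALE assembly system, a one-step method for building custom TAL effector arrays. It is built on the FusX1 backbone (about 3 kb without insert), is maintained at high copy number in standard E. coli cloning strains, and is selected with spectinomycin. The record does not name the origin of replication or list any other backbone features, and no feature table is available. The listed sequencing primers are of the pCR8 type, but the record does not otherwise describe the backbone's derivation.

The insert is a synthetic, pre-assembled trimer of TALE repeats carrying the repeat-variable diresidues NG, NN and NG. Under the standard TALE recognition code, these specify the bases T, G and T, which matches the alternative name X1_TGT. The trimer occupies RVD positions 1 to 3 of the final array, so this plasmid supplies the first block of a target-binding domain. The trimer was cloned through BsaI sites that were destroyed in the process, as is typical of Golden Gate-style cloning with type IIS enzymes. The record does not state which sites release the module during downstream assembly.

In use, this plasmid is chosen from the position 1–3 library when the intended target sequence begins with TGT. It is combined with the corresponding trimer plasmids for later positions and a receiver vector to generate a complete TALEN or other TALE fusion for genome editing. The plasmid has no recorded promoter or expression elements, so it appears to serve purely as a cloning intermediate rather than an expression construct.
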