>Addgene plasmid #63278 | pFusX1-60 | depositor partial sequence | sequence record 105074 | pFusX1_TGT
AGTCTTAAGCGTCTCCCCCTGAACCTGACCCCGGACCAAGTGGTGGCTATCGCCAGCAACGGTGGCGGCA
AGCAAGCGCTCGAAACGGTGCAGCGGCTGTTGCCGGTGCTGTGCCAGGACCATGGCCTGACCCCGGACCA
AGTGGTGGCTATCGCCAGCAACAATGGCGGCAAGCAAGCGCTCGAAACGGTGCAGCGGCTGTTGCCGGTG
CTGTGCCAGGACCATGGCCTGACCCCGGACCAAGTGGTGGCTATCGCCAGCAACGGTGGCGGCAAGCAAG
CGCTCGAAACGGTGCAGCGGCTGTTGCCGGTGCTGTGCCAGGACCATGGCCTGACGAGACGTC
