>Addgene plasmid #63278 | pFusX1-60 | depositor partial sequence | sequence record 105075 | FusX1
CGTCTCCCCCTGACCCCGGACCAAGTGGTGGCTATCGAGACCGGCGCCGCTACGGGCGCGTCCCATTCGC
CATTCAGGCTGCGCAACTGTTGGGAAGGGCGATCGGTGCGGGCTCTTCGCTATTACGCCAGCTGGCGAAA
GGGGGATGTGCTGCAAGGCGATTAAGTTGGGAACGCCAGGGTTTTCCCAGTCACGACGTTGTAAAACGAC
GGCCAGTGAGCGCGCGTAATCGACTCACTATAGGGCGAATTGGGTACCGGGCCCCCCCTCGAGGTCCTCC
AGCTTTTGTTCCCTTTAGTGAGGGTTAATTGCGCGCTTGGCGTAATCATGGTCATAGCTGTTTCCTGTGT
GAAATTGTTATCCGCTCACAATTCCACACAACATACGAGCCGGAAGCATAAAGTGTAAAGCCTGGGGTGC
CTAATGAGTGAGCTAACTCACATTAATTGCGTTGCGCTCACTGCCCGCTTTCCACCGGTGGTCTCTGGCG
GCAAGCAAGCGCTCGAAACGGTGCAGCGGCTGTTGCCGGTGCTGTGCCAGGACCATGGCCTGACGAGACG
TCTAGACCAGCCAGGACAGAAATGCCTCGACTTCGCTGCTACCCAAGGTTGCCGGGTGACGCACACCGTG
GAAACGGATGAAGGCACGAACCCAGTGGACATAAGCCTGTTCGGTTCGTAAGCTGTAATGCAAGTAGCGT
ATGCGCTCACGCAACTGGTCCAGAACCTTGACCGAACGCAGCGGTGGTAACGGCGCAGTGGCGGTTTTCA
TGGCTTGTTATGACTGTTTTTTTGGGGTACAGTCTATGCCTCGGGCATCCAAGCAGCAAGCGCGTTACGC
CGTGGGTCGATGTTTGATGTTATGGAGCAGCAACGATGTTACGCAGCAGGGCAGTCGCCCTAAAACAAAG
TTAAACATTATGAGGGAAGCGGTGATCGCCGAAGTATCGACTCAACTATCAGAGGTAGTTGGCGTCATCG
AGCGCCATCTCGAACCGACGTTGCTGGCCGTACATTTGTACGGCTCCGCAGTGGATGGCGGCCTGAAGCC
ACACAGTGATATTGATTTGCTGGTTACGGTGACCGTAAGGCTTGATGAAACAACGCGGCGAGCTTTGATC
AACGACCTTTTGGAAACTTCGGCTTCCCCTGGAGAGAGCGAGATTCTCCGCGCTGTAGAAGTCACCATTG
TTGTGCACGACGACATCATTCCGTGGCGTTATCCAGCTAAGCGCGAACTGCAATTTGGAGAATGGCAGCG
CAATGACATTCTTGCAGGTATCTTCGAGCCAGCCACGATCGACATTGATCTGGCTATCTTGCTGACAAAA
GCAAGAGAACATAGCGTTGCCTTGGTAGGTCCAGCGGCGGAGGAACTCTTTGATCCGGTTCCTGAACAGG
ATCTATTTGAGGCGCTAAATGAAACCTTAACGCTATGGAACTCGCCGCCCGACTGGGCTGGCGATGAGCG
AAATGTAGTGCTTACGTTGTCCCGCATTTGGTACAGCGCAGTAACCGGCAAAATCGCGCCGAAGGATGTC
GCTGCCGACTGGGCAATGGAGCGCCTGCCGGCCCAGTATCAGCCCGTCATACTTGAAGCTAGACAGGCTT
ATCTTGGACAAGAAGAAGATCGCTTGGCCTCGCGCGCAGATCAGTTGGAAGAATTTGTCCACTACGTGAA
AGGCGAGATCACCAAGGTAGTCGGCAAATAACCCTCGAGCCACCCATGACCAAAATCCCTTAACGTGAGT
TACGCGTCGTTCCACTGAGCGTCAGACCCCGTAGAAAAGATCAAAGGATCTTCTTGAGATCCTTTTTTTC
TGCGCGTAATCTGCTGCTTGCAAACAAAAAAACCACCGCTACCAGCGGTGGTTTGTTTGCCGGATCAAGA
GCTACCAACTCTTTTTCCGAAGGTAACTGGCTTCAGCAGAGCGCAGATACCAAATACTGTCCTTCTAGTG
TAGCCGTAGTTAGGCCACCACTTCAAGAACTCTGTAGCACCGCCTACATACCTCGCTCTGCTAATCCTGT
TACCAGTGGCTGCTGCCAGTGGCGATAAGTCGTGTCTTACCGGGTTGGACTCAAGACGATAGTTACCGGA
TAAGGCGCAGCGGTCGGGCTGAACGGGGGGTTCGTGCACACAGCCCAGCTTGGAGCGAACGACCTACACC
GAACTGAGATACCTACAGCGTGAGCATTGAGAAAGCGCCACGCTTCCCGAAGGGAGAAAGGCGGACAGGT
ATCCGGTAAGCGGCAGGGTCGGAACAGGAGAGCGCACGAGGGAGCTTCCAGGGGGAAACGCCTGGTATCT
TTATAGTCCTGTCGGGTTTCGCCACCTCTGACTTGAGCGTCGATTTTTGTGATGCTCGTCAGGGGGGCGG
AGCCTATGGAAAAACGCCAGCAACGCGGCCTTTTTACGGTTCCTGGCCTTTTGCTGGCCTTTTGCTCACA
TGTTCTTTCCTGCGTTATCCCCTGATTCTGTGGATAACCGTATTACCGCCTTTGAGTGAGCTGATACCGC
TCGCCGCAGCCGAACGACCGAGCGCAGCGAGTCAGTGAGCGAGGAAGCGGAAGAGCGCCCAATACGCAAA
CCGCCTCTCCCCGCGCGTTGGCCGATTCATTAATGCAGCTGGCACGACAGGTTTCCCGACTGGAAAGCGG
GCAGTGAGCGCAACGCAATTAATACGCGTACCGCTAGCCAGGAAGAGTTTGTAGAAACGCAAAAAGGCCA
TCCGTCAGGATGGCCTTCTGCTTAGTTTGATGCCTGGCAGTTTATGGCGGGCGTCCTGCCCGCCACCCTC
CGGGCCGTTGCTTCACAACGTTCAAATCCGCTCCCGGCGGATTTGTCCTACTCAGGAGAGCGTTCACCGA
CAAACAACAGATAAAACGAAAGGCCCAGTCTTCCGACTGAGCCTTTCGTTTTATTTGATGCCTGGCAGTT
CCCTACTCTCGCGTTAACGCTAGCATGGATGTTTTCCCAGTCACGACGTTGTAAAACGACGGCCAGTCTT
AAG
