>Addgene plasmid #63278 | pFusX1-60 | addgene partial sequence | sequence record 111168 | pCR8_R1 5'-cgaaccgaacaggcttatgt-3'
CGTCACCCGGCAACCTTGGGTAGCAGCGAAGTCGAGGCATTTCTGTCCTGGCTGGTCTAGACGTCTCGTC
AGGCCATGGTCCTGGCACAGCACCGGCAACAGCCGCTGCACCGTTTCGAGCGCTTGCTTGCCGCCACCGT
TGCTGGCGATAGCCACCACTTGGTCCGGGGTCAGGCCATGGTCCTGGCACAGCACCGGCAACAGCCGCTG
CACCGTTTCGAGCGCTTGCTTGCCGCCATTGTTGCTGGCGATAGCCACCACTTGGTCCGGGGTCAGGCCA
TGGTCCTGGCACAGCACCGGCAACAGCCGCTGCACCGTTTCGAGCGCTTGCTTGCCGCCACCGTTGCTGG
CGATAGCCACCACTTGGTCCGGGGTCAGGTTCAGGGGGAGACGCTTAAGACTGGCCGTCGTTTTACAACG
TCGTGACTGGGAAAACATCCATGCTAGCGTTAACGCGAGAGTAGGGAACTGCCAGGCATCAAATAAAACG
AAAGGCTCAGTCGGAAGACTGGGCCTTTCGTTTTATCTGTTGTTTGTCGGTGAACGCTCTCCTGAGTAGG
ACAAATCCGCCGGGAGCGGATTTGAACGTTGTGAAGCAACGGCCCGGAAGGGTGGCGGGCAGGACGCCCG
CCATAA
